>Addgene plasmid #218179 | STREP-SUMO-FLAG-SeKaiC | addgene full sequence | sequence record 435359 | Addgene NGS Result
AAAAAAACCACCGCTACCAGCGGTGGTTTGTTTGCCGGATCAAGAGCTACCAACTCTTTTTCCGAAGGTA
ACTGGCTTCAGCAGAGCGCAGATACCAAATACTGTCCTTCTAGTGTAGCCGTAGTTAGGCCACCACTTCA
AGAACTCTGTAGCACCGCCTACATACCTCGCTCTGCTAATCCTGTTACCAGTGGCTGCTGCCAGTGGCGA
TAAGTCGTGTCTTACCGGGTTGGACTCAAGACGATAGTTACCGGATAAGGCGCAGCGGTCGGGCTGAACG
GGGGGTTCGTGCACACAGCCCAGCTTGGAGCGAACGACCTACACCGAACTGAGATACCTACAGCGTGAGC
TATGAGAAAGCGCCACGCTTCCCGAAGGGAGAAAGGCGGACAGGTATCCGGTAAGCGGCAGGGTCGGAAC
AGGAGAGCGCACGAGGGAGCTTCCAGGGGGAAACGCCTGGTATCTTTATAGTCCTGTCGGGTTTCGCCAC
CTCTGACTTGAGCGTCGATTTTTGTGATGCTCGTCAGGGGGGCGGAGCCTATGGAAAAACGCCAGCAACG
CGGCCTTTTTACGGTTCCTGGCCTTTTGCTGGCCTTTTGCTCACATGTTCTTTCCTGCGTTATCCCCTGA
TTCTGTGGATAACCGTATTACCGCCTTTGAGTGAGCTGATACCGCTCGCCGCAGCCGAACGACCGAGCGC
AGCGAGTCAGTGAGCGAGGAAGCGGAAGAGCGCCTGATGCGGTATTTTCTCCTTACGCATCTGTGCGGTA
TTTCACACCGCAATGGTGCACTCTCAGTACAATCTGCTCTGATGCCGCATAGTTAAGCCAGTATACACTC
CGCTATCGCTACGTGACTGGGTCATGGCTGCGCCCCGACACCCGCCAACACCCGCTGACGCGCCCTGACG
GGCTTGTCTGCTCCCGGCATCCGCTTACAGACAAGCTGTGACCGTCTCCGGGAGCTGCATGTGTCAGAGG
TTTTCACCGTCATCACCGAAACGCGCGAGGCAGCTGCGGTAAAGCTCATCAGCGTGGTCGTGAAGCGATT
CACAGATGTCTGCCTGTTCATCCGCGTCCAGCTCGTTGAGTTTCTCCAGAAGCGTTAATGTCTGGCTTCT
GATAAAGCGGGCCATGTTAAGGGCGGTTTTTTCCTGTTTGGTCACTGATGCCTCCGTGTAAGGGGGATTT
CTGTTCATGGGGGTAATGATACCGATGAAACGAGAGAGGATGCTCACGATACGGGTTACTGATGATGAAC
ATGCCCGGTTACTGGAACGTTGTGAGGGTAAACAACTGGCGGTATGGATGCGGCGGGACCAGAGAAAAAT
CACTCAGGGTCAATGCCAGCGCTTCGTTAATACAGATGTAGGTGTTCCACAGGGTAGCCAGCAGCATCCT
GCGATGCAGATCCGGAACATAATGGTGCAGGGCGCTGACTTCCGCGTTTCCAGACTTTACGAAACACGGA
AACCGAAGACCATTCATGTTGTTGCTCAGGTCGCAGACGTTTTGCAGCAGCAGTCGCTTCACGTTCGCTC
GCGTATCGGTGATTCATTCTGCTAACCAGTAAGGCAACCCCGCCAGCCTAGCCGGGTCCTCAACGACAGG
AGCACGATCATGCGCACCCGTGGGGCCGCCATGCCGGCGATAATGGCCTGCTTCTCGCCGAAACGTTTGG
TGGCGGGACCAGTGACGAAGGCTTGAGCGAGGGCGTGCAAGATTCCGAATACCGCAAGCGACAGGCCGAT
CATCGTCGCGCTCCAGCGAAAGCGGTCCTCGCCGAAAATGACCCAGAGCGCTGCCGGCACCTGTCCTACG
AGTTGCATGATAAAGAAGACAGTCATAAGTGCGGCGACGATAGTCATGCCCCGCGCCCACCGGAAGGAGC
TGACTGGGTTGAAGGCTCTCAAGGGCATCGGTCGAGATCCCGGTGCCTAATGAGTGAGCTAACTTACATT
AATTGCGTTGCGCTCACTGCCCGCTTTCCAGTCGGGAAACCTGTCGTGCCAGCTGCATTAATGAATCGGC
CAACGCGCGGGGAGAGGCGGTTTGCGTATTGGGCGCCAGGGTGGTTTTTCTTTTCACCAGTGAGACGGGC
AACAGCTGATTGCCCTTCACCGCCTGGCCCTGAGAGAGTTGCAGCAAGCGGTCCACGCTGGTTTGCCCCA
GCAGGCGAAAATCCTGTTTGATGGTGGTTAACGGCGGGATATAACATGAGCTGTCTTCGGTATCGTCGTA
TCCCACTACCGAGATATCCGCACCAACGCGCAGCCCGGACTCGGTAATGGCGCGCATTGCGCCCAGCGCC
ATCTGATCGTTGGCAACCAGCATCGCAGTGGGAACGATGCCCTCATTCAGCATTTGCATGGTTTGTTGAA
AACCGGACATGGCACTCCAGTCGCCTTCCCGTTCCGCTATCGGCTGAATTTGATTGCGAGTGAGATATTT
ATGCCAGCCAGCCAGACGCAGACGCGCCGAGACAGAACTTAATGGGCCCGCTAACAGCGCGATTTGCTGG
TGACCCAATGCGACCAGATGCTCCACGCCCAGTCGCGTACCGTCTTCATGGGAGAAAATAATACTGTTGA
TGGGTGTCTGGTCAGAGACATCAAGAAATAACGCCGGAACATTAGTGCAGGCAGCTTCCACAGCAATGGC
ATCCTGGTCATCCAGCGGATAGTTAATGATCAGCCCACTGACGCGTTGCGCGAGAAGATTGTGCACCGCC
GCTTTACAGGCTTCGACGCCGCTTCGTTCTACCATCGACACCACCACGCTGGCACCCAGTTGATCGGCGC
GAGATTTAATCGCCGCGACAATTTGCGACGGCGCGTGCAGGGCCAGACTGGAGGTGGCAACGCCAATCAG
CAACGACTGTTTGCCCGCCAGTTGTTGTGCCACGCGGTTGGGAATGTAATTCAGCTCCGCCATCGCCGCT
TCCACTTTTTCCCGCGTTTTCGCAGAAACGTGGCTGGCCTGGTTCACCACGCGGGAAACGGTCTGATAAG
AGACACCGGCATACTCTGCGACATCGTATAACGTTACTGGTTTCACATTCACCACCCTGAATTGACTCTC
TTCCGGGCGCTATCATGCCATACCGCGAAAGGTTTTGCGCCATTCGATGGTGTCCGGGATCTCGACGCTC
TCCCTTATGCGACTCCTGCATTAGGAAGCAGCCCAGTAGTAGGTTGAGGCCGTTGAGCACCGCCGCCGCA
AGGAATGGTGCATGCAAGGAGATGGCGCCCAACAGTCCCCCGGCCACGGGGCCTGCCACCATACCCACGC
CGAAACAAGCGCTCATGAGCCCGAAGTGGCGAGCCCGATCTTCCCCATCGGTGATGTCGGCGATATAGGC
GCCAGCAACCGCACCTGTGGCGCCGGTGATGCCGGCCACGATGCGTCCGGCGTAGAGGATCGAGATCTCG
ATCCCGCGAAATTAATACGACTCACTATAGGGGAATTGTGAGCGGATAACAATTCCCCTCTAGAAATAAT
TTTGTTTAACTTTAAGAAGGAGATATACCATGGAATGGAGCCACCCGCAGTTCGAAAAGGGCAGCAGCCA
TCATCATCATCATCACAGCAGCGGCCTGGTGCCGCGCGGCAGCCATATGGCTAGCATGTCGGACTCAGAA
GTCAATCAAGAAGCTAAGCCAGAGGTCAAGCCAGAAGTCAAGCCTGAGACTCACATCAATTTAAAGGTGT
CCGATGGATCTTCAGAGATCTTCTTCAAGATCAAAAAGACCACTCCTTTAAGAAGGCTGATGGAAGCGTT
CGCTAAAAGACAGGGTAAGGAAATGGACTCCTTAAGATTCTTGTACGACGGTATTAGAATCCAAGCTGAT
CAGACCCCTGAAGATTTGGACATGGAGGATAACGATATTATTGAGGCTCACAGAGAACAGATTGGTGGAG
ATTACAAGGATGACGACGATAAGATGACTTCCGCTGAGATGACTAGCCCTAATAATAATTCTGAGCACCA
AGCCATCGCTAAGATGCGCACGATGATTGAAGGCTTTGATGATATTAGTCATGGCGGTCTTCCAATCGGG
CGATCGACCCTCGTTAGTGGTACTTCAGGAACCGGCAAGACCCTTTTTTCTATTCAATTTCTCTATAACG
GTATTATCGAGTTTGATGAGCCTGGGGTTTTCGTTACTTTCGAAGAAACCCCGCAAGATATCATTAAAAA
CGCCCGTAGTTTTGGCTGGGATTTAGCCAAGCTGGTCGATGAGGGCAAACTATTTATTCTTGATGCTTCA
CCCGATCCAGAAGGTCAAGAGGTTGTTGGCGGCTTCGATCTCTCTGCTCTGATTGAGCGGATTAATTATG
CAATTCAAAAGTATCGAGCGCGGCGGGTTTCAATTGACTCGGTCACGTCCGTTTTCCAGCAATATGATGC
CTCTTCTGTGGTTCGCCGCGAACTCTTTCGGTTGGTAGCTCGCCTAAAACAAATTGGGGCAACTACGGTC
ATGACCACCGAGCGTATCGAGGAATATGGCCCGATCGCTCGTTACGGTGTTGAGGAATTTGTCTCCGATA
ACGTCGTGATTCTCCGCAACGTTTTGGAAGGGGAGCGCCGTCGCCGCACCCTCGAAATCCTCAAGCTACG
TGGCACCAGCCACATGAAAGGGGAATATCCGTTCACGATTACGGATCATGGCATCAATATCTTCCCGCTC
GGGGCAATGCGCCTTACGCAGCGATCGTCGAACGTGCGTGTTTCATCTGGTGTCGTCCGACTCGATGAAA
TGTGTGGTGGGGGCTTCTTTAAGGACTCAATCATTCTGGCAACTGGCGCTACAGGCACTGGTAAAACTCT
GTTAGTTAGCCGTTTCGTTGAGAATGCTTGTGCTAACAAAGAGCGGGCGATTCTGTTCGCTTATGAAGAG
TCACGAGCTCAGCTGCTCCGCAATGCCTATTCATGGGGAATGGACTTTGAGGAGATGGAGCGCCAAAACC
TCCTCAAAATTGTTTGCGCCTATCCTGAATCTGCAGGTCTTGAAGACCATTTGCAGATTATTAAGTCGGA
GATCAATGACTTTAAGCCAGCTCGTATTGCAATCGACTCCCTCTCTGCTTTGGCGCGGGGCGTTAGCAAC
AATGCCTTCCGCCAATTTGTAATTGGTGTCACTGGCTACGCGAAACAAGAAGAAATCACGGGACTATTCA
CAAATACCAGTGATCAATTTATGGGAGCGCATTCGATTACTGACTCCCATATCTCAACAATTACGGATAC
GATTATCTTGCTCCAATACGTCGAGATTCGTGGCGAAATGTCCCGCGCCATTAACGTCTTCAAGATGCGC
GGATCTTGGCATGACAAAGCAATCCGCGAATTCATGATCAGCGACAAAGGGCCGGACATCAAGGATTCTT
TCCGGAACTTTGAGCGGATTATTTCAGGTTCGCCAACACGGATTACCGTCGATGAGAAAAGCGAACTCTC
GCGAATTGTGCGCGGCGTTCAAGAAAAAGGGCCGGAGAGCTGAAAGCTTGCGGCCGCACTCGAGCACCAC
CACCACCACCACTGAGATCCGGCTGCTAACAAAGCCCGAAAGGAAGCTGAGTTGGCTGCTGCCACCGCTG
AGCAATAACTAGCATAACCCCTTGGGGCCTCTAAACGGGTCTTGAGGGGTTTTTTGCTGAAAGGAGGAAC
TATATCCGGATTGGCGAATGGG
[124 nt withheld, positions 5693-5816]
C
[91 nt withheld, positions 5818-5908]
A
[49 nt withheld, positions 5910-5958]
CCTTTGACGTTGGAGTCCACGTTCTTT
[37 nt withheld, positions 5986-6022]
ACCCTATCTCGGTCTATTCTTTTGATTTATAAGGGATTTTGCCGATTTCGGCCTATTGGTTAAAAAATGA
GCTGATTTAACAAAAATTTAACGCGAATTTTAACAAAATATTAACGCTTACAATTTAGGTGGCACTTTTC
GGGGAAATGTGCGCGGAACCCCTATTTGTTTATTTTTCTAAATACATTCAAATATGTATCCGCTCATGAA
TTAATTCTTAGAAAAACTCATCGAGCATCAAATGAAACTGCAATTTATTCATATCAGGATTATCAATACC
ATATTTTTGAAAAAGCCGTTTCTGTAATGAAGGAGAAAACTCACCGAGGCAGTTCCATAGGATGGCAAGA
TCCTGGTATCGGTCTGCGATTCCGACTCGTCCAACATCAATACAACCTATTAATTTCCCCTCGTCAAAAA
TAAGGTTATCAAGTGAGAAATCACCATGAGTGACGACTGAATCCGGTGAGAATGGCAAAAGTTTATGCAT
TTCTTTCCAGACTTGTTCAACAGGCCAGCCATTACGCTCGTCATCAAAATCACTCGCATCAACCAAACCG
TTATTCATTCGTGATTGCGCCTGAGCGAGACGAAATACGCGATCGCTGTTAAAAGGACAATTACAAACAG
GAATCGAATGCAACCGGCGCAGGAACACTGCCAGCGCATCAACAATATTTTCACCTGAATCAGGATATTC
TTCTAATACCTGGAATGCTGTTTTCCCGGGGATCGCAGTGGTGAGTAACCATGCATCATCAGGAGTACGG
ATAAAATGCTTGATGGTCGGAAGAGGCATAAATTCCGTCAGCCAGTTTAGTCTGACCATCTCATCTGTAA
CATCATTGGCAACGCTACCTTTGCCATGTTTCAGAAACAACTCTGGCGCATCGGGCTTCCCATACAATCG
ATAGATTGTCGCACCTGATTGCCCGACATTATCGCGAGCCCATTTATACCCATATAAATCAGCATCCATG
TTGGAATTTAATCGCGGCCTAGAGCAAGACGTTTCCCGTTGAATATGGCTCATAACACCCCTTGTATTAC
TGTTTATGTAAGCAGACAGTTTTATTGTTCATGACCAAAATCCCTTAACGTGAGTTTTCGTTCCACTGAG
CGTCAGACCCCGTAGAAAAGATCAAAGGATCTTCTTGAGATCCTTTTTTTCTGCGCGTAATCTGCTGCTT
GCAAAC
Features (pLannotate 1.2.2; 24 found; start..end, strand, type, name):
    733..872     -  misc_feature   bom: basis of mobility region from pBR322
    974..1165    -  CDS            rop: Rop protein, which maintains plasmids at low copy number; rop
   1182..1562    +  CDS            YPB1_ECOLX: Protein predicted: Swiss-Prot protein existence level 4. From Escherichia coli.
   1634..1925    -  CDS            TcR (fragment): tetracycline efflux protein; tet; confers resistance to tetracycline
   1940..1961    -  protein_bind   CAP binding site: CAP binding activates transcription in the presence of cAMP. E. coli catabolite activator protein
   1974..3056    -  CDS            lacI: lac repressor; lacI; The lac repressor binds to the lac operator to inhibit transcription in E. coli. This inhibition can be relieved by adding lactose or isopropyl-β-D-thiogalactopyranoside (IPTG).
   3057..3134    -  promoter       lacI promoter: lacI
   3142..3421    -  CDS            TcR (fragment): tetracycline efflux protein; tet; confers resistance to tetracycline
   3443..3461    +  promoter       T7 promoter: promoter for bacteriophage T7 RNA polymerase
   3462..3486    +  protein_bind   lac operator: The lac repressor binds to the lac operator to inhibit transcription in E. coli. This inhibition can be relieved by adding lactose or isopropyl-β-D-thiogalactopyranoside (IPTG). lac repressor encoded by lacI
   3501..3523    +  RBS            RBS: efficient ribosome binding site from bacteriophage T7 gene 10 (Olins and Rangwala, 1989)
   3536..3559    +  CDS            Strep-Tag II: peptide that binds Strep-Tactin®, an engineered form of streptavidin
   3569..3585    +  CDS            capTEV™ (fragment): composite tag for in vivo biotinylation, TEV protease cleavage, and 6xHis tagging
   3596..3613    +  CDS            thrombin site: thrombin recognition and cleavage site
   3626..3918    +  CDS            SUMO (fragment): cleavable ubiquitin-like protein tag; S. cerevisiae SMT3 (truncated)
   3917..3945    +  CDS            3xFLAG (fragment): three tandem FLAG® epitope tags
   3944..5500    +  CDS            kaiC: KAIC_SYNE7 - Experimental evidence at protein level: Swiss-Prot protein existence level 1. Core component of the KaiABC clock protein complex, which constitutes the main circadian regulator in cyanobacteria. Binds to DNA. The KaiABC complex may act as a promoter-nonspecific transcription regulator that represses transcription, possibly by acting on the state of chromosome compaction. From Synechococcus elongatus (strain PCC 7942 / FACHB-805) (Anacystis nidulans R2).
   5525..5542    +  CDS            9xHis (fragment): 9xHis affinity tag
   5552..5601    +  CDS            SET1 (fragment): solubility-enhancement tag derived from T7 phage gene 10B
   5609..5656    +  terminator     T7 terminator: transcription terminator for bacteriophage T7 RNA polymerase
   5693..6121    +  rep_origin     f1 ori (sequence partly withheld): f1 bacteriophage origin of replication; arrow indicates direction of (+) strand synthesis
   6174..6231    +  promoter       AmpR promoter (fragment): bla
   6240..7055    -  CDS            KanR: aminoglycoside phosphotransferase; aph(3')-Ia; confers resistance to kanamycin in bacteria or G418 (Geneticin®) in eukaryotes
   7177..547     +  rep_origin     ori (across the origin): high-copy-number ColE1/pMB1/pBR322/pUC origin of replication
