[The description below was written by a language model from this plasmid's Addgene catalogue record and pLannotate feature annotations shown in this document.]
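Description:
STREP-SUMO-FLAG-SeKaiC is a 7,218 bp bacterial expression plasmid built on the pET28b(+) backbone for producing wild-type KaiC from the cyanobacterium Synechococcus elongatus. It replicates in E. coli from a ColE1/pMB1-type origin accompanied by the pBR322 bom region and the rop gene, which restrains copy number, and it is selected with kanamycin through the aph(3')-Ia gene. An f1 origin is also present. The catalogue lists the insert size as equal to the whole plasmid, which evidently reflects the total construct rather than the insert; the annotated kaiC coding region spans roughly 1.6 kb.

Expression is driven by a T7 promoter with an adjacent lac operator and the T7 gene 10 ribosome binding site. The plasmid-borne lacI gene keeps the cassette repressed until IPTG is added, in a host supplying T7 RNA polymerase. The open reading frame begins with a Strep-Tag II for Strep-Tactin affinity capture, followed by a short stretch annotated as a tag fragment, a thrombin cleavage site, a yeast SMT3-derived SUMO domain, a FLAG epitope (annotated as a partial 3xFLAG match) and then full-length KaiC, ending at a T7 terminator. SUMO fusions are generally used to aid solubility and can be removed by a SUMO-specific protease, which here would leave FLAG-tagged KaiC. A His-tag fragment is annotated downstream of kaiC, but the record does not show whether it is translated as part of the protein.

KaiC is the core component of the KaiABC circadian oscillator, and the stated purpose of this plasmid is to supply wild-type protein for phosphorylation and dephosphorylation studies.
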