Addgene plasmid #218179: STREP-SUMO-FLAG-SeKaiC
Purpose: WT SeKaiC for phosphorylation/dephosphorylation study
Depositing lab: Andy LiWang. Depositing organization: University of California, Merced. Publication: The day/night switch in KaiC, a central oscillator component of the circadian clock of cyanobacteria. Kim YI, Dong G, Carruthers CW Jr, Golden SS, LiWang A. Proc Natl Acad Sci U S A. 2008 Sep 2;105(35):12825-30. doi: 10.1073/pnas.0800526105. Epub 2008 Aug 26. PubMed 18728181.
Backbone
  Vector backbone: pET28b(+)
  Total vector size (bp): 7218
  Vector type: Bacterial Expression
Growth in bacteria
  Bacterial resistance: Kanamycin, 50 μg/mL
  Growth temperature: 37°C
  Growth strain: DH5alpha
  Copy number: Unknown
Gene/Insert
  Gene/Insert name: STREP-SUMO-FLAG-SeKaiC (alt name: WT-SeKaiC)
  Species: Synechococcus elongatus
  Insert size (bp): 7218
  Tag / fusion protein: STREP-Tag (N terminal on backbone)
  Cloning method: Restriction Enzyme; 5′ cloning site HindIII (unknown if destroyed); 3′ cloning site NdeI (unknown if destroyed)
  Sequencing primers: 5′ N/A; 3′ N/A
Resource information
  A portion of this plasmid was derived from a plasmid made by: Mingxu Fang
Terms and licenses: Academic/Nonprofit Terms; Industry Terms: Not Available to Industry
How to cite: STREP-SUMO-FLAG-SeKaiC was a gift from Andy LiWang (Addgene plasmid # 218179 ; http://n2t.net/addgene:218179 ; RRID:Addgene_218179)
